>Addgene plasmid #120239 | pLV-EF1a-V5-Tmem128 | depositor full sequence | sequence record 227942 | pLV-EF1a-V5-Tmem128 sequence 9351 bps
TGGAAGGGCTAATTCACTCCCAAAGAAGACAAGATATCCTTGATCTGTGGATCTACCACACACAAGGCTA
CTTCCCTGATTAGCAGAACTACACACCAGGGCCAGGGGTCAGATATCCACTGACCTTTGGATGGTGCTAC
AAGCTAGTACCAGTTGAGCCAGATAAGGTAGAAGAGGCCAATAAAGGAGAGAACACCAGCTTGTTACACC
CTGTGAGCCTGCATGGGATGGATGACCCGGAGAGAGAAGTGTTAGAGTGGAGGTTTGACAGCCGCCTAGC
ATTTCATCACGTGGCCCGAGAGCTGCATCCGGAGTACTTCAAGAACTGCTGATATCGAGCTTGCTACAAG
GGACTTTCCGCTGGGGACTTTCCAGGGAGGCGTGGCCTGGGCGGGACTGGGGAGTGGCGAGCCCTCAGAT
CCTGCATATAAGCAGCTGCTTTTTGCCTGTACTGGGTCTCTCTGGTTAGACCAGATCTGAGCCTGGGAGC
TCTCTGGCTAACTAGGGAACCCACTGCTTAAGCCTCAATAAAGCTTGCCTTGAGTGCTTCAAGTAGTGTG
TGCCCGTCTGTTGTGTGACTCTGGTAACTAGAGATCCCTCAGACCCTTTTAGTCAGTGTGGAAAATCTCT
AGCAGTGGCGCCCGAACAGGGACTTGAAAGCGAAAGGGAAACCAGAGGAGCTCTCTCGACGCAGGACTCG
GCTTGCTGAAGCGCGCACGGCAAGAGGCGAGGGGCGGCGACTGGTGAGTACGCCAAAAATTTTGACTAGC
GGAGGCTAGAAGGAGAGAGATGGGTGCGAGAGCGTCAGTATTAAGCGGGGGAGAATTAGATCGCGATGGG
AAAAAATTCGGTTAAGGCCAGGGGGAAAGAAAAAATATAAATTAAAACATATAGTATGGGCAAGCAGGGA
GCTAGAACGATTCGCAGTTAATCCTGGCCTGTTAGAAACATCAGAAGGCTGTAGACAAATACTGGGACAG
CTACAACCATCCCTTCAGACAGGATCAGAAGAACTTAGATCATTATATAATACAGTAGCAACCCTCTATT
GTGTGCATCAAAGGATAGAGATAAAAGACACCAAGGAAGCTTTAGACAAGATAGAGGAAGAGCAAAACAA
AAGTAAGACCACCGCACAGCAAGCGGCCGGCCGCTGATCTTCAGACCTGGAGGAGGAGATATGAGGGACA
ATTGGAGAAGTGAATTATATAAATATAAAGTAGTAAAAATTGAACCATTAGGAGTAGCACCCACCAAGGC
AAAGAGAAGAGTGGTGCAGAGAGAAAAAAGAGCAGTGGGAATAGGAGCTTTGTTCCTTGGGTTCTTGGGA
GCAGCAGGAAGCACTATGGGCGCAGCGTCAATGACGCTGACGGTACAGGCCAGACAATTATTGTCTGGTA
TAGTGCAGCAGCAGAACAATTTGCTGAGGGCTATTGAGGCGCAACAGCATCTGTTGCAACTCACAGTCTG
GGGCATCAAGCAGCTCCAGGCAAGAATCCTGGCTGTGGAAAGATACCTAAAGGATCAACAGCTCCTGGGG
ATTTGGGGTTGCTCTGGAAAACTCATTTGCACCACTGCTGTGCCTTGGAATGCTAGTTGGAGTAATAAAT
CTCTGGAACAGATTTGGAATCACACGACCTGGATGGAGTGGGACAGAGAAATTAACAATTACACAAGCTT
AATACACTCCTTAATTGAAGAATCGCAAAACCAGCAAGAAAAGAATGAACAAGAATTATTGGAATTAGAT
AAATGGGCAAGTTTGTGGAATTGGTTTAACATAACAAATTGGCTGTGGTATATAAAATTATTCATAATGA
TAGTAGGAGGCTTGGTAGGTTTAAGAATAGTTTTTGCTGTACTTTCTATAGTGAATAGAGTTAGGCAGGG
ATATTCACCATTATCGTTTCAGACCCACCTCCCAACCCCGAGGGGACCCGACAGGCCCGAAGGAATAGAA
GAAGAAGGTGGAGAGAGAGACAGAGACAGATCCATTCGATTAGTGAACGGATCTCGACGGTATCGCCTTT
AAAAGAAAAGGGGGGATTGGGGGGTACAGTGCAGGGGAAAGAATAGTAGACATAATAGCAACAGACATAC
AAACTAAAGAACTACAAAAACAAATTACAAAAATTCAAAATTTTCGGGTTTATTACAGGGACAGCAGAGA
TCCAGTTTATCGATGAGGCCCTTTCGTCTTCACTCGAGGTGCCCGTCAGTGGGCAGAGCGCACATCGCCC
ACAGTCCCCGAGAAGTTGGGGGGAGGGGTCGGCAATTGAACCGGTGCCTAGAGAAGGTGGCGCGGGGTAA
ACTGGGAAAGTGATGTCGTGTACTGGCTCCGCCTTTTTCCCGAGGGTGGGGGAGAACCGTATATAAGTGC
AGTAGTCGCCGTGAACGTTCTTTTTCGCAACGGGTTTGCCGCCAGAACACAGGTAAGTGCCGTGTGTGGT
TCCCGCGGGCCTGGCCTCTTTACGGGTTATGGCCCTTGCGTGCCTTGAATTACTTCCACCTGGCTGCAGT
ACGTGATTCTTGATCCCGAGCTTCGGGTTGGAAGTGGGTGGGAGAGTTCGAGGCCTTGCGCTTAAGGAGC
CCCTTCGCCTCGTGCTTGAGTTGAGGCCTGGCCTGGGCGCTGGGGCCGCCGCGTGCGAATCTGGTGGCAC
CTTCGCGCCTGTCTCGCTGCTTTCGATAAGTCTCTAGCCATTTAAAATTTTTGATGACCTGCTGCGACGC
TTTTTTTCTGGCAAGATAGTCTTGTAAATGCGGGCCAAGATCTGCACACTGGTATTTCGGTTTTTGGGGC
CGCGGGCGGCGACGGGGCCCGTGCGTCCCAGCGCACATGTTCGGCGAGGCGGGGCCTGCGAGCGCGGCCA
CCGAGAATCGGACGGGGGTAGTCTCAAGCTGGCCGGCCTGCTCTGGTGCCTGGCCTCGCGCCGCCGTGTA
TCGCCCCGCCCTGGGCGGCAAGGCTGGCCCGGTCGGCACCAGTTGCGTGAGCGGAAAGATGGCCGCTTCC
CGGCCCTGCTGCAGGGAGCTCAAAATGGAGGACGCGGCGCTCGGGAGAGCGGGCGGGTGAGTCACCCACA
CAAAGGAAAAGGGCCTTTCCGTCCTCAGCCGTCGCTTCATGTGACTCCACGGAGTACCGGGCGCCGTCCA
GGCACCTCGATTAGTTCTCGAGCTTTTGGAGTACGTCGTCTTTAGGTTGGGGGGAGGGGTTTTATGCGAT
GGAGTTTCCCCACACTGAGTGGGTGGAGACTGAAGTTAGGCCAGCTTGGCACTTGATGTAATTCTCCTTG
GAATTTGCCCTTTTTGAGTTTGGATCTTGGTTCATTCTCAAGCCTCAGACAGTGGTTCAAAGTTTTTTTC
TTCCATTTCAGGTGTCGTGAGGATCCGCCGCCATGGGTAAGCCTATCCCTAACCCTCTCCTCGGTCTCGA
TTCTACGGGGGGCGGAGGGGGTGGGCCCATGGACGCTCCGTGGGCTCGGGAGCAGCTACGGCGGCGTTAC
CTGTTTCCTTCCGAAGTAGAGCTGGACTGCGAGGACGAGGCCAAGCCGGAAACACCCACAGCTGTTGAGA
AAAAGGAGCGACCTCTTCCAAGACTTAACATTCATTCTGGATTCTGGATTTTGGCATCCATCGTTGTGAC
CTATTATGTTGACTTCTTTAAAACCTTTAAAGAAAATTTTCACACCAATAGTTGGTTTCTCTTTGGCGGA
GCCTTGTTATTTGTCAGCCTGTCAATTGCATTTTACTGCATAGTCTATCTGGAATGGTACCGTGGGATTG
AAGAATATGATGTCAAATACCCAACACTGGTGCCCATCACAACTGCAACTTTCATTGCGGCAGGGATTTG
CTTCAACCTGGCTCTGTGGAATGTGTGGTCATTTTTCACTCCCTTGCTGCTGTTCACCCAGTTTATGGGG
GTCGTGATGTTCATCTCACTCCTCGGATAATGGGCCGCGACGATGTTTAAACTTCGAAACGCGTGAATTC
CTCGAGGGCGGCCGCTCTAGAGTCGACGGGCCGCGGTAACAATTGTTAACTAACTTAAGCTAGCAACGGT
TTCCCTCTAGCGGGATCAATTCCGCCCCCCCCCCCTAACGTTACTGGCCGAAGCCGCTTGGAATAAGGCC
GGTGTGCGTTTGTCTATATGTTATTTTCCACCATATTGCCGTCTTTTGGCAATGTGAGGGCCCGGAAACC
TGGCCCTGTCTTCTTGACGAGCATTCCTAGGGGTCTTTCCCCTCTCGCCAAAGGAATGCAAGGTCTGTTG
AATGTCGTGAAGGAAGCAGTTCCTCTGGAAGCTTCTTGAAGACAAACAACGTCTGTAGCGACCCTTTGCA
GGCAGCGGAACCCCCCACCTGGCGACAGGTGCCTCTGCGGCCAAAAGCCACGTGTATAAGATACACCTGC
AAAGGCGGCACAACCCCAGTGCCACGTTGTGAGTTGGATAGTTGTGGAAAGAGTCAAATGGCTCTCCTCA
AGCGTATTCAACAAGGGGCTGAAGGATGCCCAGAAGGTACCCCATTGTATGGGATCTGATCTGGGGCCTC
GGTGCACATGCTTTACATGTGTTTAGTCGAGGTTAAAAAAACGTCTAGGCCCCCCGAACCACGGGGACGT
GGTTTTCCTTTGAAAAACACGATAATACCATGACCGAGTACAAGCCCACGGTGCGCCTCGCCACCCGCGA
CGACGTCCCCAGGGCCGTACGCACCCTCGCCGCCGCGTTCGCCGACTACCCCGCCACGCGCCACACCGTC
GATCCGGACCGCCACATCGAGCGGGTCACCGAGCTGCAAGAACTCTTCCTCACGCGCGTCGGGCTCGACA
TCGGCAAGGTGTGGGTCGCGGACGACGGCGCCGCGGTGGCGGTCTGGACCACGCCGGAGAGCGTCGAAGC
GGGGGCGGTGTTCGCCGAGATCGGCCCGCGCATGGCCGAGTTGAGCGGTTCCCGGCTGGCCGCGCAGCAA
CAGATGGAAGGCCTCCTGGCGCCGCACCGGCCCAAGGAGCCCGCGTGGTTCCTGGCCACCGTCGGCGTCT
CGCCCGACCACCAGGGCAAGGGTCTGGGCAGCGCCGTCGTGCTCCCCGGAGTGGAGGCGGCCGAGCGCGC
CGGGGTGCCCGCCTTCCTGGAGACCTCCGCGCCCCGCAACCTCCCCTTCTACGAGCGGCTCGGCTTCACC
GTCACCGCCGACGTCGAGGTGCCCGAAGGACCGCGCACCTGGTGCATGACCCGCAAGCCCGGTGCCTGAC
CCGGGCGGGGCGCGTCTGGAACAATCAACCTCTGGATTACAAAATTTGTGAAAGATTGACTGGTATTCTT
AACTATGTTGCTCCTTTTACGCTATGTGGATACGCTGCTTTAATGCCTTTGTATCATGCTATTGCTTCCC
GTATGGCTTTCATTTTCTCCTCCTTGTATAAATCCTGGTTGCTGTCTCTTTATGAGGAGTTGTGGCCCGT
TGTCAGGCAACGTGGCGTGGTGTGCACTGTGTTTGCTGACGCAACCCCCACTGGTTGGGGCATTGCCACC
ACCTGTCAGCTCCTTTCCGGGACTTTCGCTTTCCCCCTCCCTATTGCCACGGCGGAACTCATCGCCGCCT
GCCTTGCCCGCTGCTGGACAGGGGCTCGGCTGTTGGGCACTGACAATTCCGTGGTGTTGTCGGGGAAGCT
GACGTCCTTTCCATGGCTGCTCGCCTGTGTTGCCACCTGGATTCTGCGCGGGACGTCCTTCTGCTACGTC
CCTTCGGCCCTCAATCCAGCGGACCTTCCTTCCCGCGGCCTGCTGCCGGCTCTGCGGCCTCTTCCGCGTC
TTCGCCTTCGCCCTCAGACGAGTCGGATCTCCCTTTGGGCCGCCTCCCCGCCTGGAATTAATTCTGCAGT
CGAGACCTAGAAAAACATGGAGCAATCACAAGTAGCAATACAGCAGCTACCAATGCTGATTGTGCCTGGC
TAGAAGCACAAGAGGAGGAGGAGGTGGGTTTTTCCAGTCACACCTCAGGTACCTTTAAGACCAATGACTT
ACAAGGCAGCTGTAGATCTTAGCCACTTTTTAAAAGAAAAGAGGGGACTGGAAGGGCTAATTCACTCCCA
ACGAAGACAAGATATCCTTGATCTGTGGATCTACCACACACAAGGCTACTTCCCTGATTAGCAGAACTAC
ACACCAGGGCCAGGGGTCAGATATCCACTGACCTTTGGATGGTGCTACAAGCTAGTACCAGTTGAGCCAG
ATAAGGTAGAAGAGGCCAATAAAGGAGAGAACACCAGCTTGTTACACCCTGTGAGCCTGCATGGGATGGA
TGACCCGGAGAGAGAAGTGTTAGAGTGGAGGTTTGACAGCCGCCTAGCATTTCATCACGTGGCCCGAGAG
CTGCATCCGGAGTACTTCAAGAACTGCTGATATCGAGCTTGCTACAAGGGACTTTCCGCTGGGGACTTTC
CAGGGAGGCGTGGCCTGGGCGGGACTGGGGAGTGGCGAGCCCTCAGATCCTGCATATAAGCAGCTGCTTT
TTGCCTGTACTGGGTCTCTCTGGTTAGACCAGATCTGAGCCTGGGAGCTCTCTGGCTAACTAGGGAACCC
ACTGCTTAAGCCTCAATAAAGCTTGCCTTGAGTGCTTCAAGTAGTGTGTGCCCGTCTGTTGTGTGACTCT
GGTAACTAGAGATCCCTCAGACCCTTTTAGTCAGTGTGGAAAATCTCTAGCAGTAGTAGTTCATGTCATC
TTATTATTCAGTATTTATAACTTGCAAAGAAATGAATATCAGAGAGTGAGAGGCCTTGACATTGCTAGCG
TTTTACCGTCGACCTCTAGCTAGAGCTTGGCGTAATCATGGTCATAGCTGTTTCCTGTGTGAAATTGTTA
TCCGCTCACAATTCCACACAACATACGAGCCGGAAGCATAAAGTGTAAAGCCTGGGGTGCCTAATGAGTG
AGCTAACTCACATTAATTGCGTTGCGCTCACTGCCCGCTTTCCAGTCGGGAAACCTGTCGTGCCAGCTGC
ATTAATGAATCGGCCAACGCGCGGGGAGAGGCGGTTTGCGTATTGGGCGCTCTTCCGCTTCCTCGCTCAC
TGACTCGCTGCGCTCGGTCGTTCGGCTGCGGCGAGCGGTATCAGCTCACTCAAAGGCGGTAATACGGTTA
TCCACAGAATCAGGGGATAACGCAGGAAAGAACATGTGAGCAAAAGGCCAGCAAAAGGCCAGGAACCGTA
AAAAGGCCGCGTTGCTGGCGTTTTTCCATAGGCTCCGCCCCCCTGACGAGCATCACAAAAATCGACGCTC
AAGTCAGAGGTGGCGAAACCCGACAGGACTATAAAGATACCAGGCGTTTCCCCCTGGAAGCTCCCTCGTG
CGCTCTCCTGTTCCGACCCTGCCGCTTACCGGATACCTGTCCGCCTTTCTCCCTTCGGGAAGCGTGGCGC
TTTCTCATAGCTCACGCTGTAGGTATCTCAGTTCGGTGTAGGTCGTTCGCTCCAAGCTGGGCTGTGTGCA
CGAACCCCCCGTTCAGCCCGACCGCTGCGCCTTATCCGGTAACTATCGTCTTGAGTCCAACCCGGTAAGA
CACGACTTATCGCCACTGGCAGCAGCCACTGGTAACAGGATTAGCAGAGCGAGGTATGTAGGCGGTGCTA
CAGAGTTCTTGAAGTGGTGGCCTAACTACGGCTACACTAGAAGAACAGTATTTGGTATCTGCGCTCTGCT
GAAGCCAGTTACCTTCGGAAAAAGAGTTGGTAGCTCTTGATCCGGCAAACAAACCACCGCTGGTAGCGGT
TTTTTTGTTTGCAAGCAGCAGATTACGCGCAGAAAAAAAGGATCTCAAGAAGATCCTTTGATCTTTTCTA
CGGGGTCTGACGCTCAGTGGAACGAAAACTCACGTTAAGGGATTTTGGTCATGAGATTATCAAAAAGGAT
CTTCACCTAGATCCTTTTAAATTAAAAATGAAGTTTTAAATCAATCTAAAGTATATATGAGTAAACTTGG
TCTGACAGTTACCAATGCTTAATCAGTGAGGCACCTATCTCAGCGATCTGTCTATTTCGTTCATCCATAG
TTGCCTGACTCCCCGTCGTGTAGATAACTACGATACGGGAGGGCTTACCATCTGGCCCCAGTGCTGCAAT
GATACCGCGAGACCCACGCTCACCGGCTCCAGATTTATCAGCAATAAACCAGCCAGCCGGAAGGGCCGAG
CGCAGAAGTGGTCCTGCAACTTTATCCGCCTCCATCCAGTCTATTAATTGTTGCCGGGAAGCTAGAGTAA
GTAGTTCGCCAGTTAATAGTTTGCGCAACGTTGTTGCCATTGCTACAGGCATCGTGGTGTCACGCTCGTC
GTTTGGTATGGCTTCATTCAGCTCCGGTTCCCAACGATCAAGGCGAGTTACATGATCCCCCATGTTGTGC
AAAAAAGCGGTTAGCTCCTTCGGTCCTCCGATCGTTGTCAGAAGTAAGTTGGCCGCAGTGTTATCACTCA
TGGTTATGGCAGCACTGCATAATTCTCTTACTGTCATGCCATCCGTAAGATGCTTTTCTGTGACTGGTGA
GTACTCAACCAAGTCATTCTGAGAATAGTGTATGCGGCGACCGAGTTGCTCTTGCCCGGCGTCAATACGG
GATAATACCGCGCCACATAGCAGAACTTTAAAAGTGCTCATCATTGGAAAACGTTCTTCGGGGCGAAAAC
TCTCAAGGATCTTACCGCTGTTGAGATCCAGTTCGATGTAACCCACTCGTGCACCCAACTGATCTTCAGC
ATCTTTTACTTTCACCAGCGTTTCTGGGTGAGCAAAAACAGGAAGGCAAAATGCCGCAAAAAAGGGAATA
AGGGCGACACGGAAATGTTGAATACTCATACTCTTCCTTTTTCAATATTATTGAAGCATTTATCAGGGTT
ATTGTCTCATGAGCGGATACATATTTGAATGTATTTAGAAAAATAAACAAATAGGGGTTCCGCGCACATT
TCCCCGAAAAGTGCCACCTGACGTCGACGGATCGGGAGATCAACTTGTTTATTGCAGCTTATAATGGTTA
CAAATAAAGCAATAGCATCACAAATTTCACAAATAAAGCATTTTTTTCACTGCATTCTAGTTGTGGTTTG
TCCAAACTCATCAATGTATCTTATCATGTCTGGATCAACTGGATAACTCAAGCTAACCAAAATCATCCCA
AACTTCCCACCCCATACCCTATTACCACTGCCAATTACCTAGTGGTTTCATTTACTCTAAACCTGTGATT
CCTCTGAATTATTTTCATTTTAAAGAAATTGTATTTGTTAAATATGTACTACAAACTTAGTAGTTTTTAA
AGAAATTGTATTTGTTAAATATGTACTACAAACTTAGTAGT
Features (pLannotate 1.2.2; 25 found; start..end, strand, type, name):
    377..634     +  LTR            5' LTR (truncated): truncated 5' long terminal repeat (LTR) from HIV-1
    681..806     +  misc_feature   HIV-1 Ψ: packaging signal of human immunodeficiency virus type 1
    790..1128    +  CDS            HIV-1 gag (fragment): gag protein from human immunodeficiency virus 1; gag
   1303..1536    +  misc_feature   RRE: The Rev response element (RRE) of HIV-1 allows for Rev-dependent mRNA export from the nucleus to the cytoplasm.
   1913..2013    +  CDS            Rev (fragment): human immunodeficiency virus 1 (HIV-1) Rev protein; rev; enhances nuclear export of unspliced and incompletely spliced viral mRNAs
   2028..2144    +  misc_feature   cPPT/CTS: central polypurine tract and central termination sequence of HIV-1
   2221..2432    +  promoter       EF-1α core promoter: core promoter for human elongation factor EF-1α
   2433..3371    +  intron         EF-1α intron A: intron upstream of the start codon of human EF-1α
   3396..3437    +  CDS            V5 tag: epitope tag from simian virus 5
   3459..3947    +  CDS            Tmem128: TM128_MOUSE - Experimental evidence at protein level: Swiss-Prot protein existence level 1. From Mus musculus (Mouse).
   4086..4647    +  misc_feature   IRES: internal ribosome entry site (IRES) of the encephalomyocarditis virus (EMCV)
   4650..5249    +  CDS            PuroR: puromycin N-acetyltransferase; pac from Streptomyces alboniger; confers resistance to puromycin
   5273..5861    +  misc_feature   WPRE: woodchuck hepatitis virus posttranscriptional regulatory element
   5878..5982    +  CDS            nef (fragment): NEF_HV1Z2 - Experimental evidence at protein level: Swiss-Prot protein existence level 1. Extracellular Nef protein targets CD4(+) T-lymphocytes for apoptosis by interacting with CXCR4 surface receptors. From Human immunodeficiency virus type 1 group M subtype D (isolate Z2/CDC-Z34) (HIV-1).
   5981..6397    +  CDS            nef (fragment): NEF_HV1BR - Experimental evidence at protein level: Swiss-Prot protein existence level 1. Extracellular Nef protein targets CD4(+) T-lymphocytes for apoptosis by interacting with CXCR4 surface receptors (PubMed:14990729). From Human immunodeficiency virus type 1 group M subtype B (isolate BRU/LAI) (HIV-1).
   6445..6702    +  LTR            5' LTR (truncated): truncated 5' long terminal repeat (LTR) from HIV-1
   6855..6871    -  protein_bind   lac operator: The lac repressor binds to the lac operator to inhibit transcription in E. coli. This inhibition can be relieved by adding lactose or isopropyl-β-D-thiogalactopyranoside (IPTG). lac repressor encoded by lacI
   6879..6909    -  promoter       lac promoter: promoter for the E. coli lac operon
   6924..6945    -  protein_bind   CAP binding site: CAP binding activates transcription in the presence of cAMP. E. coli catabolite activator protein
   6958..7050    -  CDS            lacI (fragment): lac repressor; lacI; The lac repressor binds to the lac operator to inhibit transcription in E. coli. This inhibition can be relieved by adding lactose or isopropyl-β-D-thiogalactopyranoside (IPTG).
   7233..7818    -  rep_origin     ori: high-copy-number ColE1/pMB1/pBR322/pUC origin of replication
   7989..8849    -  CDS            AmpR: β-lactamase; bla; confers resistance to ampicillin, carbenicillin, and related antibiotics
   8850..8954    -  promoter       AmpR promoter: bla
   9002..9136    +  polyA_signal   SV40 poly(A) signal: SV40 polyadenylation signal
   9351..329     +  CDS            nef (fragment) (across the origin): NEF_HV1BR - Experimental evidence at protein level: Swiss-Prot protein existence level 1. Extracellular Nef protein targets CD4(+) T-lymphocytes for apoptosis by interacting with CXCR4 surface receptors (PubMed:14990729). From Human immunodeficiency virus type 1 group M subtype B (isolate BRU/LAI) (HIV-1).
