>Addgene plasmid #120239 | pLV-EF1a-V5-Tmem128 | addgene full sequence | sequence record 232808 | Addgene NGS Result
TTTAAAAGAAAAGGGGGGATTGGGGGGTACAGTGCAGGGGAAAGAATAGTAGACATAATAGCAACAGACA
TACAAACTAAAGAATTACAAAAACAAATTACAAAAATTCAAAATTTTCGGGTTTATTACAGGGACAGCAG
AGATCCAGTTTATCGATGAGGCCCTTTCGTCTTCACTCGAGGTGCCCGTCAGTGGGCAGAGCGCACATCG
CCCACAGTCCCCGAGAAGTTGGGGGGAGGGGTCGGCAATTGAACCGGTGCCTAGAGAAGGTGGCGCGGGG
TAAACTGGGAAAGTGATGTCGTGTACTGGCTCCGCCTTTTTCCCGAGGGTGGGGGAGAACCGTATATAAG
TGCAGTAGTCGCCGTGAACGTTCTTTTTCGCAACGGGTTTGCCGCCAGAACACAGGTAAGTGCCGTGTGT
GGTTCCCGCGGGCCTGGCCTCTTTACGGGTTATGGCCCTTGCGTGCCTTGAATTACTTCCACCTGGCTGC
AGTACGTGATTCTTGATCCCGAGCTTCGGGTTGGAAGTGGGTGGGAGAGTTCGAGGCCTTGCGCTTAAGG
AGCCCCTTCGCCTCGTGCTTGAGTTGAGGCCTGGCCTGGGCGCTGGGGCCGCCGCGTGCGAATCTGGTGG
CACCTTCGCGCCTGTCTCGCTGCTTTCGATAAGTCTCTAGCCATTTAAAATTTTTGATGACCTGCTGCGA
CGCTTTTTTTCTGGCAAGATAGTCTTGTAAATGCGGGCCAAGATCTGCACACTGGTATTTCGGTTTTTGG
GGCCGCGGGCGGCGACGGGGCCCGTGCGTCCCAGCGCACATGTTCGGCGAGGCGGGGCCTGCGAGCGCGG
CCACCGAGAATCGGACGGGGGTAGTCTCAAGCTGGCCGGCCTGCTCTGGTGCCTGGCCTCGCGCCGCCGT
GTATCGCCCCGCCCTGGGCGGCAAGGCTGGCCCGGTCGGCACCAGTTGCGTGAGCGGAAAGATGGCCGCT
TCCCGGCCCTGCTGCAGGGAGCTCAAAATGGAGGACGCGGCGCTCGGGAGAGCGGGCGGGTGAGTCACCC
ACACAAAGGAAAAGGGCCTTTCCGTCCTCAGCCGTCGCTTCATGTGACTCCACGGAGTACCGGGCGCCGT
CCAGGCACCTCGATTAGTTCTCGAGCTTTTGGAGTACGTCGTCTTTAGGTTGGGGGGAGGGGTTTTATGC
GATGGAGTTTCCCCACACTGAGTGGGTGGAGACTGAAGTTAGGCCAGCTTGGCACTTGATGTAATTCTCC
TTGGAATTTGCCCTTTTTGAGTTTGGATCTTGGTTCATTCTCAAGCCTCAGACAGTGGTTCAAAGTTTTT
TTCTTCCATTTCAGGTGTCGTGAGGATCCGCCGCCATGGGTAAGCCTATCCCTAACCCTCTCCTCGGTCT
CGATTCTACGGGGGGCGGAGGGGGTGGGCCCATGGACGCTCCGTGGGCTCGGGAGCAGCTACGGCGGCGT
TACCTGTTTCCTTCCGAAGTAGAGCTGGACTGCGAGGACGAGGCCAAGCCGGAAACACCCACAGCTGTTG
AGAAAAAGGAGCGACCTCTTCCAAGACTTAACATTCATTCTGGATTCTGGATTTTGGCATCCATCGTTGT
GACCTATTATGTTGACTTCTTTAAAACCTTTAAAGAAAATTTTCACACCAATAGTTGGTTTCTCTTTGGC
GGAGCCTTGTTATTTGTCAGCCTGTCAATTGCATTTTACTGCATAGTCTATCTGGAATGGTACCGTGGGA
TTGAAGAATATGATGTCAAATACCCAACACTGGTGCCCATCACAACTGCAACTTTCATTGCGGCAGGGAT
TTGCTTCAACCTGGCTCTGTGGAATGTGTGGTCATTTTTCACTCCCTTGCTGCTGTTCACCCAGTTTATG
GGGGTCGTGATGTTCATCTCACTCCTCGGATAATGGGCCGCGACGATGTTTAAACTTCGAAACGCGTGAA
TTCCTCGAGGGCGGCCGCTCTAGAGTCGACGGGCCGCGGTAACAATTGTTAACTAACTTAAGCTAGCAAC
GGTTTCCCTCTAGCGGGATCAATTCCGCCCCCCCCCCCTAACGTTACTGGCCGAAGCCGCTTGGAATAAG
GCCGGTGTGCGTTTGTCTATATGTTATTTTCCACCATATTGCCGTCTTTTGGCAATGTGAGGGCCCGGAA
ACCTGGCCCTGTCTTCTTGACGAGCATTCCTAGGGGTCTTTCCCCTCTCGCCAAAGGAATGCAAGGTCTG
TTGAATGTCGTGAAGGAAGCAGTTCCTCTGGAAGCTTCTTGAAGACAAACAACGTCTGTAGCGACCCTTT
GCAGGCAGCGGAACCCCCCACCTGGCGACAGGTGCCTCTGCGGCCAAAAGCCACGTGTATAAGATACACC
TGCAAAGGCGGCACAACCCCAGTGCCACGTTGTGAGTTGGATAGTTGTGGAAAGAGTCAAATGGCTCTCC
TCAAGCGTATTCAACAAGGGGCTGAAGGATGCCCAGAAGGTACCCCATTGTATGGGATCTGATCTGGGGC
CTCGGTGCACATGCTTTACATGTGTTTAGTCGAGGTTAAAAAAACGTCTAGGCCCCCCGAACCACGGGGA
CGTGGTTTTCCTTTGAAAAACACGATAATACCATGACCGAGTACAAGCCCACGGTGCGCCTCGCCACCCG
CGACGACGTCCCCAGGGCCGTACGCACCCTCGCCGCCGCGTTCGCCGACTACCCCGCCACGCGCCACACC
GTCGATCCGGACCGCCACATCGAGCGGGTCACCGAGCTGCAAGAACTCTTCCTCACGCGCGTCGGGCTCG
ACATCGGCAAGGTGTGGGTCGCGGACGACGGCGCCGCGGTGGCGGTCTGGACCACGCCGGAGAGCGTCGA
AGCGGGGGCGGTGTTCGCCGAGATCGGCCCGCGCATGGCCGAGTTGAGCGGTTCCCGGCTGGCCGCGCAG
CAACAGATGGAAGGCCTCCTGGCGCCGCACCGGCCCAAGGAGCCCGCGTGGTTCCTGGCCACCGTCGGCG
TCTCGCCCGACCACCAGGGCAAGGGTCTGGGCAGCGCCGTCGTGCTCCCCGGAGTGGAGGCGGCCGAGCG
CGCCGGGGTGCCCGCCTTCCTGGAGACCTCCGCGCCCCGCAACCTCCCCTTCTACGAGCGGCTCGGCTTC
ACCGTCACCGCCGACGTCGAGGTGCCCGAAGGACCGCGCACCTGGTGCATGACCCGCAAGCCCGGTGCCT
GACCCGGGCGGGGCGCGTCTGGAACAATCAACCTCTGGATTACAAAATTTGTGAAAGATTGACTGGTATT
CTTAACTATGTTGCTCCTTTTACGCTATGTGGATACGCTGCTTTAATGCCTTTGTATCATGCTATTGCTT
CCCGTATGGCTTTCATTTTCTCCTCCTTGTATAAATCCTGGTTGCTGTCTCTTTATGAGGAGTTGTGGCC
CGTTGTCAGGCAACGTGGCGTGGTGTGCACTGTGTTTGCTGACGCAACCCCCACTGGTTGGGGCATTGCC
ACCACCTGTCAGCTCCTTTCCGGGACTTTCGCTTTCCCCCTCCCTATTGCCACGGCGGAACTCATCGCCG
CCTGCCTTGCCCGCTGCTGGACAGGGGCTCGGCTGTTGGGCACTGACAATTCCGTGGTGTTGTCGGGGAA
GCTGACGTCCTTTCCATGGCTGCTCGCCTGTGTTGCCACCTGGATTCTGCGCGGGACGTCCTTCTGCTAC
GTCCCTTCGGCCCTCAATCCAGCGGACCTTCCTTCCCGCGGCCTGCTGCCGGCTCTGCGGCCTCTTCCGC
GTCTTCGCCTTCGCCCTCAGACGAGTCGGATCTCCCTTTGGGCCGCCTCCCCGCCTGGAATTAATTCTGC
AGTCGAGACCTAGAAAAACATGGAGCAATCACAAGTAGCAATACAGCAGCTACCAATGCTGATTGTGCCT
GGCTAGAAGCACAAGAGGAGGAGGAGGTGGGTTTTCCAGTCACACCTCAGGTACCTTTAAGACCAATGAC
TTACAAGGCAGCTGTAGATCTTAGCCACTTTTTAAAAGAAAAGAGGGGACTGGAAGGGCTAATTCACTCC
CAACGAAGACAAGATATCCTTGATCTGTGGATCTACCACACACAAGGCTACTTCCCTGATTAGCAGAACT
ACACACCAGGGCCAGGGGTCAGATATCCACTGACCTTTGGATGGTGCTACAAGCTAGTACCAGTTGAGCC
AGATAAGGTAGAAGAGGCCAATAAAGGAGAGAACACCAGCTTGTTACACCCTGTGAGCCTGCATGGGATG
GATGACCCGGAGAGAGAAGTGTTAGAGTGGAGGTTTGACAGCCGCCTAGCATTTCATCACGTGGCCCGAG
AGCTGCATCCGGAGTACTTCAAGAACTGCTGATATCGAGCTTGCTACAAGGGACTTTCCGCTGGGGACTT
TCCAGGGAGGCGTGGCCTGGGCGGGACTGGGGAGTGGCGAGCCCTCAGATCCTGCATATAAGCAGCTGCT
TTTTGCCTGTACTGGGTCTCTCTGGTTAGACCAGATCTGAGCCTGGGAGCTCTCTGGCTAACTAGGGAAC
CCACTGCTTAAGCCTCAATAAAGCTTGCCTTGAGTGCTTCAAGTAGTGTGTGCCCGTCTGTTGTGTGACT
CTGGTAACTAGAGATCCCTCAGACCCTTTTAGTCAGTGTGGAAAATCTCTAGCAGTAGTAGTTCATGTCA
TCTTATTATTCAGTATTTATAACTTGCAAAGAAATGAATATCAGAGAGTGAGAGGCCTTGACATTGCTAG
CGTTTACCGTCGACCTCTAGCTAGAGCTTGGCGTAATCATGGTCATAGCTGTTTCCTGTGTGAAATTGTT
ATCCGCTCACAATTCCACACAACATACGAGCCGGAAGCATAAAGTGTAAAGCCTGGGGTGCCTAATGAGT
GAGCTAACTCACATTAATTGCGTTGCGCTCACTGCCCGCTTTCCAGTCGGGAAACCTGTCGTGCCAGCTG
CATTAATGAATCGGCCAACGCGCGGGGAGAGGCGGTTTGCGTATTGGGCGCTCTTCCGCTTCCTCGCTCA
CTGACTCGCTGCGCTCGGTCGTTCGGCTGCGGCGAGCGGTATCAGCTCACTCAAAGGCGGTAATACGGTT
ATCCACAGAATCAGGGGATAACGCAGGAAAGAACATGTGAGCAAAAGGCCAGCAAAAGGCCAGGAACCGT
AAAAAGGCCGCGTTGCTGGCGTTTTTCCATAGGCTCCGCCCCCCTGACGAGCATCACAAAAATCGACGCT
CAAGTCAGAGGTGGCGAAACCCGACAGGACTATAAAGATACCAGGCGTTTCCCCCTGGAAGCTCCCTCGT
GCGCTCTCCTGTTCCGACCCTGCCGCTTACCGGATACCTGTCCGCCTTTCTCCCTTCGGGAAGCGTGGCG
CTTTCTCATAGCTCACGCTGTAGGTATCTCAGTTCGGTGTAGGTCGTTCGCTCCAAGCTGGGCTGTGTGC
ACGAACCCCCCGTTCAGCCCGACCGCTGCGCCTTATCCGGTAACTATCGTCTTGAGTCCAACCCGGTAAG
ACACGACTTATCGCCACTGGCAGCAGCCACTGGTAACAGGATTAGCAGAGCGAGGTATGTAGGCGGTGCT
ACAGAGTTCTTGAAGTGGTGGCCTAACTACGGCTACACTAGAAGAACAGTATTTGGTATCTGCGCTCTGC
TGAAGCCAGTTACCTTCGGAAAAAGAGTTGGTAGCTCTTGATCCGGCAAACAAACCACCGCTGGTAGCGG
TGGTTTTTTTGTTTGCAAGCAGCAGATTACGCGCAGAAAAAAAGGATCTCAAGAAGATCCTTTGATCTTT
TCTACGGGGTCTGACGCTCAGTGGAACGAAAACTCACGTTAAGGGATTTTGGTCATGAGATTATCAAAAA
GGATCTTCACCTAGATCCTTTTAAATTAAAAATGAAGTTTTAAATCAATCTAAAGTATATATGAGTAAAC
TTGGTCTGACAGTTACCAATGCTTAATCAGTGAGGCACCTATCTCAGCGATCTGTCTATTTCGTTCATCC
ATAGTTGCCTGACTCCCCGTCGTGTAGATAACTACGATACGGGAGGGCTTACCATCTGGCCCCAGTGCTG
CAATGATACCGCGAGACCCACGCTCACCGGCTCCAGATTTATCAGCAATAAACCAGCCAGCCGGAAGGGC
CGAGCGCAGAAGTGGTCCTGCAACTTTATCCGCCTCCATCCAGTCTATTAATTGTTGCCGGGAAGCTAGA
GTAAGTAGTTCGCCAGTTAATAGTTTGCGCAACGTTGTTGCCATTGCTACAGGCATCGTGGTGTCACGCT
CGTCGTTTGGTATGGCTTCATTCAGCTCCGGTTCCCAACGATCAAGGCGAGTTACATGATCCCCCATGTT
GTGCAAAAAAGCGGTTAGCTCCTTCGGTCCTCCGATCGTTGTCAGAAGTAAGTTGGCCGCAGTGTTATCA
CTCATGGTTATGGCAGCACTGCATAATTCTCTTACTGTCATGCCATCCGTAAGATGCTTTTCTGTGACTG
GTGAGTACTCAACCAAGTCATTCTGAGAATAGTGTATGCGGCGACCGAGTTGCTCTTGCCCGGCGTCAAT
ACGGGATAATACCGCGCCACATAGCAGAACTTTAAAAGTGCTCATCATTGGAAAACGTTCTTCGGGGCGA
AAACTCTCAAGGATCTTACCGCTGTTGAGATCCAGTTCGATGTAACCCACTCGTGCACCCAACTGATCTT
CAGCATCTTTTACTTTCACCAGCGTTTCTGGGTGAGCAAAAACAGGAAGGCAAAATGCCGCAAAAAAGGG
AATAAGGGCGACACGGAAATGTTGAATACTCATACTCTTCCTTTTTCAATATTATTGAAGCATTTATCAG
GGTTATTGTCTCATGAGCGGATACATATTTGAATGTATTTAGAAAAATAAACAAATAGGGGTTCCGCGCA
CATTTCCCCGAAAAGTGCCACCTGACGTCGACGGATCGGGAGATCAACTTGTTTATTGCAGCTTATAATG
GTTACAAATAAAGCAATAGCATCACAAATTTCACAAATAAAGCATTTTTTTCACTGCATTCTAGTTGTGG
TTTGTCCAAACTCATCAATGTATCTTATCATGTCTGGATCAACTGGATAACTCAAGCTAACCAAAATCAT
CCCAAACTTCCCACCCCATACCCTATTACCACTGCCAATTACCTGTGGTTTCATTTACTCTAAACCTGTG
ATTCCTCTGAATTATTTTCATTTTAAAGAAATTGTATTTGTTAAATATGTACTACAAACTTAGTAGTTGG
AAGGGCTAATTCACTCCCAAAGAAGACAAGATATCCTTGATCTGTGGATCTACCACACACAAGGCTACTT
CCCTGATTAGCAGAACTACACACCAGGGCCAGGGGTCAGATATCCACTGACCTTTGGATGGTGCTACAAG
CTAGTACCAGTTGAGCCAGATAAGGTAGAAGAGGCCAATAAAGGAGAGAACACCAGCTTGTTACACCCTG
TGAGCCTGCATGGGATGGATGACCCGGAGAGAGAAGTGTTAGAGTGGAGGTTTGACAGCCGCCTAGCATT
TCATCACGTGGCCCGAGAGCTGCATCCGGAGTACTTCAAGAACTGCTGATATCGAGCTTGCTACAAGGGA
CTTTCCGCTGGGGACTTTCCAGGGAGGCGTGGCCTGGGCGGGACTGGGGAGTGGCGAGCCCTCAGATCCT
GCATATAAGCAGCTGCTTTTTGCCTGTACTGGGTCTCTCTGGTTAGACCAGATCTGAGCCTGGGAGCTCT
CTGGCTAACTAGGGAACCCACTGCTTAAGCCTCAATAAAGCTTGCCTTGAGTGCTTCAAGTAGTGTGTGC
CCGTCTGTTGTGTGACTCTGGTAACTAGAGATCCCTCAGACCCTTTTAGTCAGTGTGGAAAATCTCTAGC
AGTGGCGCCCGAACAGGGACTTGAAAGCGAAAGGGAAACCAGAGGAGCTCTCTCGACGCAGGACTCGGCT
TGCTGAAGCGCGCACGGCAAGAGGCGAGGGGCGGCGACTGGTGAGTACGCCAAAAATTTTGACTAGCGGA
GGCTAGAAGGAGAGAGATGGGTGCGAGAGCGTCAGTATTAAGCGGGGGAGAATTAGATCGCGATGGGAAA
AAATTCGGTTAAGGCCAGGGGGAAAGAAAAAATATAAATTAAAACATATAGTATGGGCAAGCAGGGAGCT
AGAACGATTCGCAGTTAATCCTGGCCTGTTAGAAACATCAGAAGGCTGTAGACAAATACTGGGACAGCTA
CAACCATCCCTTCAGACAGGATCAGAAGAACTTAGATCATTATATAATACAGTAGCAACCCTCTATTGTG
TGCATCAAAGGATAGAGATAAAAGACACCAAGGAAGCTTTAGACAAGATAGAGGAAGAGCAAAACAAAAG
TAAGACCACCGCACAGCAAGCGGCCGGCCGCTGATCTTCAGACCTGGAGGAGGAGATATGAGGGACAATT
GGAGAAGTGAATTATATAAATATAAAGTAGTAAAAATTGAACCATTAGGAGTAGCACCCACCAAGGCAAA
GAGAAGAGTGGTGCAGAGAGAAAAAAGAGCAGTGGGAATAGGAGCTTTGTTCCTTGGGTTCTTGGGAGCA
GCAGGAAGCACTATGGGCGCAGCGTCAATGACGCTGACGGTACAGGCCAGACAATTATTGTCTGGTATAG
TGCAGCAGCAGAACAATTTGCTGAGGGCTATTGAGGCGCAACAGCATCTGTTGCAACTCACAGTCTGGGG
CATCAAGCAGCTCCAGGCAAGAATCCTGGCTGTGGAAAGATACCTAAAGGATCAACAGCTCCTGGGGATT
TGGGGTTGCTCTGGAAAACTCATTTGCACCACTGCTGTGCCTTGGAATGCTAGTTGGAGTAATAAATCTC
TGGAACAGATTTGGAATCACACGACCTGGATGGAGTGGGACAGAGAAATTAACAATTACACAAGCTTAAT
ACACTCCTTAATTGAAGAATCGCAAAACCAGCAAGAAAAGAATGAACAAGAATTATTGGAATTAGATAAA
TGGGCAAGTTTGTGGAATTGGTTTAACATAACAAATTGGCTGTGGTATATAAAATTATTCATAATGATAG
TAGGAGGCTTGGTAGGTTTAAGAATAGTTTTTGCTGTACTTTCTATAGTGAATAGAGTTAGGCAGGGATA
TTCACCATTATCGTTTCAGACCCACCTCCCAACCCCGAGGGGACCCGACAGGCCCGAAGGAATAGAAGAA
GAAGGTGGAGAGAGAGACAGAGACAGATCCATTCGATTAGTGAACGGATCTCGACGGTATCGCC
Features (pLannotate 1.2.2; 24 found; start..end, strand, type, name):
      1..116     +  misc_feature   cPPT/CTS: central polypurine tract and central termination sequence of HIV-1 (lacking the first T)
    194..405     +  promoter       EF-1α core promoter: core promoter for human elongation factor EF-1α
    406..1344    +  intron         EF-1α intron A: intron upstream of the start codon of human EF-1α
   1369..1410    +  CDS            V5 tag: epitope tag from simian virus 5
   1432..1920    +  CDS            Tmem128: TM128_MOUSE - Experimental evidence at protein level: Swiss-Prot protein existence level 1. From Mus musculus (Mouse).
   2059..2620    +  misc_feature   IRES: internal ribosome entry site (IRES) of the encephalomyocarditis virus (EMCV)
   2623..3222    +  CDS            PuroR: puromycin N-acetyltransferase; pac from Streptomyces alboniger; confers resistance to puromycin
   3246..3834    +  misc_feature   WPRE: woodchuck hepatitis virus posttranscriptional regulatory element
   3851..4369    +  CDS            nef (fragment): NEF_HV1BR - Experimental evidence at protein level: Swiss-Prot protein existence level 1. Extracellular Nef protein targets CD4(+) T-lymphocytes for apoptosis by interacting with CXCR4 surface receptors (PubMed:14990729). From Human immunodeficiency virus type 1 group M subtype B (isolate BRU/LAI) (HIV-1).
   4417..4674    +  LTR            5' LTR (truncated): truncated 5' long terminal repeat (LTR) from HIV-1
   4826..4842    -  protein_bind   lac operator: The lac repressor binds to the lac operator to inhibit transcription in E. coli. This inhibition can be relieved by adding lactose or isopropyl-β-D-thiogalactopyranoside (IPTG). lac repressor encoded by lacI
   4850..4880    -  promoter       lac promoter: promoter for the E. coli lac operon
   4895..4916    -  protein_bind   CAP binding site: CAP binding activates transcription in the presence of cAMP. E. coli catabolite activator protein
   4929..5021    -  CDS            lacI (fragment): lac repressor; lacI; The lac repressor binds to the lac operator to inhibit transcription in E. coli. This inhibition can be relieved by adding lactose or isopropyl-β-D-thiogalactopyranoside (IPTG).
   5204..5792    -  rep_origin     ori: high-copy-number ColE1/pMB1/pBR322/pUC origin of replication
   5963..6823    -  CDS            AmpR: β-lactamase; bla; confers resistance to ampicillin, carbenicillin, and related antibiotics
   6824..6928    -  promoter       AmpR promoter: bla
   6976..7110    +  polyA_signal   SV40 poly(A) signal: SV40 polyadenylation signal
   7277..7606    +  CDS            nef (fragment): NEF_HV1BR - Experimental evidence at protein level: Swiss-Prot protein existence level 1. Extracellular Nef protein targets CD4(+) T-lymphocytes for apoptosis by interacting with CXCR4 surface receptors (PubMed:14990729). From Human immunodeficiency virus type 1 group M subtype B (isolate BRU/LAI) (HIV-1).
   7654..7911    +  LTR            5' LTR (truncated): truncated 5' long terminal repeat (LTR) from HIV-1
   7958..8083    +  misc_feature   HIV-1 Ψ: packaging signal of human immunodeficiency virus type 1
   8067..8405    +  CDS            HIV-1 gag (fragment): gag protein from human immunodeficiency virus 1; gag
   8580..8813    +  misc_feature   RRE: The Rev response element (RRE) of HIV-1 allows for Rev-dependent mRNA export from the nucleus to the cytoplasm.
   9190..9290    +  CDS            Rev (fragment): human immunodeficiency virus 1 (HIV-1) Rev protein; rev; enhances nuclear export of unspliced and incompletely spliced viral mRNAs
