[The description below was written by a language model from this plasmid's Addgene catalogue record and pLannotate feature annotations shown in this document.]
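Description:
pLV-EF1a-V5-Tmem128 is an HIV-1-based lentiviral transfer plasmid, built on the pLV-EF1a-IRES-Puro backbone, for expressing mouse Tmem128 with an N-terminal V5 epitope tag in mammalian cells. In bacteria it is maintained through a high-copy ColE1/pUC-type origin and selected with ampicillin via the β-lactamase gene. The backbone also carries remnants of a lac promoter/operator region and an SV40 polyadenylation signal outside the viral segment.

The viral portion is bounded by two HIV-1 long terminal repeats, both annotated as truncated and each preceded by nef-derived sequence. It contains the Ψ packaging signal with an adjoining gag fragment, the Rev response element for Rev-dependent nuclear export of the genomic RNA, and the cPPT/CTS, which aids nuclear import of the reverse-transcribed genome. Inside this frame, the human EF-1α core promoter with its intron A drives a single bicistronic transcript. The V5-Tmem128 open reading frame comes first, followed by an EMCV IRES that permits cap-independent translation of puromycin N-acetyltransferase. Puromycin resistance in transduced cells is therefore coupled to expression of the tagged protein. A WPRE downstream of the cassette enhances transcript stability and expression.

The construct is suited to producing lentiviral particles, with packaging functions supplied in trans, and to generating puromycin-selected cell populations stably expressing V5-Tmem128 for antibody-based detection or localisation; the record does not state a more specific purpose. Two full-length sequence records are annotated, a depositor sequence and a repository sequencing result. They differ slightly in length and start coordinate but show the same feature set and order.
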