Addgene plasmid #120239: pLV-EF1a-V5-Tmem128
Purpose: Expresses V5-tagged Tmem128 in lentiviral vector
Depositing lab: Larry Gerace. Depositing organization: Scripps California (The Scripps Research Institute).
Backbone
  Vector backbone: pLV-EF1a-IRES-Puro
  Vector type: Lentiviral
  Selectable markers: Puromycin
Growth in bacteria
  Bacterial resistance: Ampicillin, 100 μg/mL
  Growth temperature: 30°C
  Growth strain: NEB Stable
  Copy number: High Copy
Gene/Insert
  Gene/Insert name: Tmem128
  Species: M. musculus (mouse)
  Entrez Gene: Tmem128 (a.k.a. 2810021O14Rik)
  Promoter: EF1a
  Tag / fusion protein: V5 (N terminal on insert)
  Cloning method: Ligation Independent Cloning
Terms and licenses: Academic/Nonprofit Terms; Industry Terms: Not Available to Industry
How to cite: pLV-EF1a-V5-Tmem128 was a gift from Larry Gerace (Addgene plasmid # 120239 ; http://n2t.net/addgene:120239 ; RRID:Addgene_120239)
